Addgene plasmid #33172: pDMG5c
Depositing lab: David Bartel. Depositing organization: Whitehead Institute for Biomedical Research. Publication: Weak seed-pairing stability and high target-site abundance decrease the proficiency of lsy-6 and other microRNAs. Garcia DM, Baek D, Shin C, Bell GW, Grimson A, Bartel DP. Nat Struct Mol Biol. 2011 Sep 11;18(10):1139-46. doi: 10.1038/nsmb.2115. PubMed 21909094.
Backbone
  Vector backbone: pIS1
  Backbone manufacturer: Addgene (#12179)
  Backbone size w/o insert (bp): 4085
  Vector type: Mammalian Expression, Luciferase
Growth in bacteria
  Bacterial resistance: Ampicillin, 100 μg/mL
  Growth temperature: 37°C
  Growth strain: DH5alpha
  Copy number: High Copy
Gene/Insert
  Gene/Insert name: nsy-1 3'UTR
  Species: C. elegans (nematode)
  Mutation: LTA site: tacGaTa
  GenBank ID: NM_062524.6
  Entrez Gene: nsy-1 (a.k.a. F59A6.1)
  Tag / fusion protein: Luciferase (N terminal on backbone)
  Cloning method: Restriction Enzyme; 5′ cloning site XbaI (not destroyed); 3′ cloning site EagI (not destroyed)
  Sequencing primers: 5′ Rluc-F; 3′ EBV Reverse
Terms and licenses: Academic/Nonprofit Terms; Industry Terms: Not Available to Industry
How to cite: pDMG5c was a gift from David Bartel (Addgene plasmid # 33172 ; http://n2t.net/addgene:33172 ; RRID:Addgene_33172)
