[The description below was written by a language model from this plasmid's Addgene catalogue record.]
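Description:
pDMG5c is a mammalian luciferase reporter plasmid built on the pIS1 backbone (about 4.1 kb without insert) and designed to measure microRNA-mediated repression through a 3' untranslated region. It is propagated in E. coli as a high-copy plasmid under ampicillin selection. The record does not list the origin of replication or the promoter that drives the reporter in mammalian cells. The Rluc-specific forward sequencing primer suggests that the backbone-encoded luciferase is Renilla luciferase.

The insert is the 3'UTR of the C. elegans gene nsy-1 (F59A6.1), cloned between XbaI and EagI sites, both of which are retained. It sits downstream of the luciferase open reading frame, so the catalogue's "N-terminal" luciferase entry reflects the reporter lying upstream of the UTR rather than a protein fusion. The reporter transcript therefore carries the nematode UTR as its regulatory tail, and any microRNA target sites in that UTR can affect luciferase output when the plasmid is transfected with or without the matching microRNA.

This version carries an altered site, recorded as a changed "LTA site". The capitalised positions in the notation appear to mark substituted nucleotides within the site, but the record does not say what LTA stands for or which microRNA the altered site is meant to pair with or escape. The associated study examined how seed-pairing stability and target-site abundance limit the targeting proficiency of lsy-6 and other microRNAs. That context fits pDMG5c being one of a series of wild-type and site-variant UTR reporters compared in luciferase repression assays.
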