>Addgene plasmid #33172 | pDMG5c | depositor partial sequence | sequence record 39258 | nsy-1 3'UTR - LTA site: tacGaTa
TTTTCTGTAGTTTCTCTGTTCTCTCTCTCTCTCTCTCTCTGGTCATTTTTCTCTCTTCTAGTTTTTCTGT
CTCTTTCTCTCATTTTATTGTGATATCTTTTCTCTCTCTCTCTCTCTCTCTCTCTCTCTAATCCTCTGTT
TCGTGTACAAAGTTTTCAGTTTCTTAATTTGTTCTCTGAAAATCATCAAACCCCTCCAAAATTTGCTTGC
GTGTAGAACTTTTCATTACAAACAAAAACCAAATTGCTAGTGTCTTTCCTATCCAACTACATTATAGAGA
TTTCTAATCTCATGTCAATTGTTTCATGTATCATTCTACGATACTCACACACATCCGAATCATCATAACT
ATCATAATAATAAGTTTTATTAACCAAAAATAAATAAATATATATTTCATGATCGTTATTCTCCGAGCAC
TTCCGCATCATCTTCGGCAACCCATAAGTAAATCATTTGTCCTGCTGCAGTCATGAGTCGTTCTTTTTTC
GGATGAGCCGTCAGAGAATGAATCACTTTTGAAGGATGTTCGAGTTTCGACACGATGTGTGAATCGAGGA
GACTGTAATTTATTCTTTCTTTTGAAACTAATATTGTTACCTACCTATACACATAAACGAATCCGTCTTC
TGAGCCACTTGCCACGTGCTCGATGGATTGTAAAACTCGGCAGTCTAATTTGTATTCCGTGTTTTGATGA
CCTTTATAGCTGAAAATTTATAAATTTATAGCTCCAATTTTCATACAATATTCAAAAATATGTACCTTGC
TAGCAATTTTCCACTAGATTTATCAATAAGCCGAACAATTCCACCCATTACTCCAGCCAACAGGCAATTA
CTGTCTGGGGTAAAGCTGACACTGTTTACTGAATCTCCCATGTAGTCGACTGTCATCTGANAATTAGAAA
TTTCTAATAACTTGAAAATTCTTTTTTTTTTTCAATTACATTTCCATCTCTAATACTATAGACTCTGTAA
TTTCCATCAGCACTTCCAGCAACAATCTCATGGCCATTA
