>Addgene plasmid #33172 | pDMG5c | addgene partial sequence | sequence record 41325 | Rluc-F 5'-ccaggattcttttccaatgc-3'
GAATTTGTCAAAGTAAAAGGTCTTCATTTTTCGCAAGAAGATGCACCTGATGAAATGGGAAAATATATCA
AATCGTTCGTTGAGCGAGTTCTCAAAAATGAACAATAATTCTAGGAGCTCTATACCGGTCTCGATATCAC
TACTAGTGTTCTAGATTTTCTGTAGTTTCTCTGTTCTCTCTCTCTCTCTCTCTCTGGTCATTTTTCTCTC
TTCTAGTTTTTCTGTCTCTTTCTCTCATTTTATTGTGATATCTTTTCTCTCTCTCTCTCTCTCTCTCTCT
CTCTAATCCTCTGTTTCGTGTACAAAGTTTTCAGTTTCTTAATTTGTTCTCTGAAAATCATCAAACCCCT
CCAAAATTTGCTTGCGTGTAGAACTTTTCATTACAAACAAAAACCAAATTGCTAGTGTCTTTCCTATCCA
ACTACATTATAGAGATTTCTAATCTCATGTCAATTGTTTCATGTATCATTCTACGATACTCACACACATC
CGAATCATCATAACTATCATAATAATAAGTTTTATTAACCAAAAATAAATAAATATATATTTCATGATCG
TTATTCTCCGAGCACTTCCGCATCATCTTCGGCAACCCATAAGTAAATCATTTGTCCTGCTGCAGTCATG
AGTCGTTCTTTTTTCGGATGAGCCGTCAGAGAATGAATCACTTTTGAAGGATGTTCGAGTTTCGACACGA
TGTGTGAATCGAGGAGACTGTAATTTATTCTTTCTTTTGAAACTAATATTGTTACCTACCTATACACATA
AACGAATCCGTCTTCTGAGCCACTTGCCACGTGCTCGATGGATTGTAAAACTCGGCAGTCTAATTTGTAT
TCCG
